>Addgene plasmid #76107 | CDKL4 gRNA (BRDN0001149006) | addgene full sequence | sequence record 185198 | Addgene Assembled Sequence
CCCGGGTGCAAAGATGGATAAAGTTTTAAACAGAGAGGAATCTTTGCAGCTAATGGACCTTCTAGGTCTT
GAAAGGAGTGGGAATTGGCTCCGGTGCCCGTCAGTGGGCAGAGCGCACATCGCCCACAGTCCCCGAGAAG
TTGGGGGGAGGGGTCGGCAATTGATCCGGTGCCTAGAGAAGGTGGCGCGGGGTAAACTGGGAAAGTGATG
TCGTGTACTGGCTCCGCCTTTTTCCCGAGGGTGGGGGAGAACCGTATATAAGTGCAGTAGTCGCCGTGAA
CGTTCTTTTTCGCAACGGGTTTGCCGCCAGAACACAGGTAAGTGCCGTGTGTGGTTCCCGCGGGCCTGGC
CTCTTTACGGGTTATGGCCCTTGCGTGCCTTGAATTACTTCCACCTGGCTGCAGTACGTGATTCTTGATC
CCGAGCTTCGGGTTGGAAGTGGGTGGGAGAGTTCGAGGCCTTGCGCTTAAGGAGCCCCTTCGCCTCGTGC
TTGAGTTGAGGCCTGGCCTGGGCGCTGGGGCCGCCGCGTGCGAATCTGGTGGCACCTTCGCGCCTGTCTC
GCTGCTTTCGATAAGTCTCTAGCCATTTAAAATTTTTGATGACCTGCTGCGACGCTTTTTTTCTGGCAAG
ATAGTCTTGTAAATGCGGGCCAAGATCTGCACACTGGTATTTCGGTTTTTGGGGCCGCGGGCGGCGACGG
GGCCCGTGCGTCCCAGCGCACATGTTCGGCGAGGCGGGGCCTGCGAGCGCGGCCACCGAGAATCGGACGG
GGGTAGTCTCAAGCTGGCCGGCCTGCTCTGGTGCCTGGCCTCGCGCCGCCGTGTATCGCCCCGCCCTGGG
CGGCAAGGCTGGCCCGGTCGGCACCAGTTGCGTGAGCGGAAAGATGGCCGCTTCCCGGCCCTGCTGCAGG
GAGCTCAAAATGGAGGACGCGGCGCTCGGGAGAGCGGGCGGGTGAGTCACCCACACAAAGGAAAAGGGCC
TTTCCGTCCTCAGCCGTCGCTTCATGTGACTCCACGGAGTACCGGGCGCCGTCCAGGCACCTCGATTAGT
TCTCGAGCTTTTGGAGTACGTCGTCTTTAGGTTGGGGGGAGGGGTTTTATGCGATGGAGTTTCCCCACAC
TGAGTGGGTGGAGACTGAAGTTAGGCCAGCTTGGCACTTGATGTAATTCTCCTTGGAATTTGCCCTTTTT
GAGTTTGGATCTTGGTTCATTCTCAAGCCTCAGACAGTGGTTCAAAGTTTTTTTCTTCCATTTCAGGTGT
CGTGACGTACGGCCACCATGACCGAGTACAAGCCCACGGTGCGCCTCGCCACCCGCGACGACGTCCCCAG
GGCCGTACGCACCCTCGCCGCCGCGTTCGCCGACTACCCCGCCACGCGCCACACCGTCGATCCGGACCGC
CACATCGAGCGGGTCACCGAGCTGCAAGAACTCTTCCTCACGCGCGTCGGGCTCGACATCGGCAAGGTGT
GGGTCGCGGACGACGGCGCCGCCGTGGCGGTCTGGACCACGCCGGAGAGCGTCGAAGCGGGGGCGGTGTT
CGCCGAGATCGGCCCGCGCATGGCCGAGTTGAGCGGTTCCCGGCTGGCCGCGCAGCAACAGATGGAAGGC
CTCCTGGCGCCGCACCGGCCCAAGGAGCCCGCGTGGTTCCTGGCCACCGTCGGAGTCTCGCCCGACCACC
AGGGCAAGGGTCTGGGCAGCGCCGTCGTGCTCCCCGGAGTGGAGGCGGCCGAGCGCGCCGGGGTGCCCGC
CTTCCTGGAGACCTCCGCGCCCCGCAACCTCCCCTTCTACGAGCGGCTCGGCTTCACCGTCACCGCCGAC
GTCGAGGTGCCCGAAGGACCGCGCACCTGGTGCATGACCCGCAAGCCCGGTGCCTGAACGCGTTAAGTCG
ACAATCAACCTCTGGATTACAAAATTTGTGAAAGATTGACTGGTATTCTTAACTATGTTGCTCCTTTTAC
GCTATGTGGATACGCTGCTTTAATGCCTTTGTATCATGCTATTGCTTCCCGTATGGCTTTCATTTTCTCC
TCCTTGTATAAATCCTGGTTGCTGTCTCTTTATGAGGAGTTGTGGCCCGTTGTCAGGCAACGTGGCGTGG
TGTGCACTGTGTTTGCTGACGCAACCCCCACTGGTTGGGGCATTGCCACCACCTGTCAGCTCCTTTCCGG
GACTTTCGCTTTCCCCCTCCCTATTGCCACGGCGGAACTCATCGCCGCCTGCCTTGCCCGCTGCTGGACA
GGGGCTCGGCTGTTGGGCACTGACAATTCCGTGGTGTTGTCGGGGAAATCATCGTCCTTTCCTTGGCTGC
TCGCCTGTGTTGCCACCTGGATTCTGCGCGGGACGTCCTTCTGCTACGTCCCTTCGGCCCTCAATCCAGC
GGACCTTCCTTCCCGCGGCCTGCTGCCGGCTCTGCGGCCTCTTCCGCGTCTTCGCCTTCGCCCTCAGACG
AGTCGGATCTCCCTTTGGGCCGCCTCCCCGCGTCGACTTTAAGACCAATGACTTACAAGGCAGCTGTAGA
TCTTAGCCACTTTTTAAAAGAAAAGGGGGGACTGGAAGGGCTAATTCACTCCCAACGAAGACAAGATCTG
CTTTTTGCTTGTACTGGGTCTCTCTGGTTAGACCAGATCTGAGCCTGGGAGCTCTCTGGCTAACTAGGGA
ACCCACTGCTTAAGCCTCAATAAAGCTTGCCTTGAGTGCTTCAAGTAGTGTGTGCCCGTCTGTTGTGTGA
CTCTGGTAACTAGAGATCCCTCAGACCCTTTTAGTCAGTGTGGAAAATCTCTAGCAGTACGTATAGTAGT
TCATGTCATCTTATTATTCAGTATTTATAACTTGCAAAGAAATGAATATCAGAGAGTGAGAGGAACTTGT
TTATTGCAGCTTATAATGGTTACAAATAAAGCAATAGCATCACAAATTTCACAAATAAAGCATTTTTTTC
ACTGCATTCTAGTTGTGGTTTGTCCAAACTCATCAATGTATCTTATCATGTCTGGCTCTAGCTATCCCGC
CCCTAACTCCGCCCATCCCGCCCCTAACTCCGCCCAGTTCCGCCCATTCTCCGCCCCATGGCTGACTAAT
TTTTTTTATTTATGCAGAGGCCGAGGCCGCCTCGGCCTCTGAGCTATTCCAGAAGTAGTGAGGAGGCTTT
TTTGGAGGCCTAGGGACGTACCCAATTCGCCCTATAGTGAGTCGTATTACGCGCGCTCACTGGCCGTCGT
TTTACAACGTCGTGACTGGGAAAACCCTGGCGTTACCCAACTTAATCGCCTTGCAGCACATCCCCCTTTC
GCCAGCTGGCGTAATAGCGAAGAGGCCCGCACCGATCGCCCTTCCCAACAGTTGCGCAGCCTGAATGGCG
AATGGG
[124 nt withheld, positions 3367-3490]
C
[91 nt withheld, positions 3492-3582]
A
[49 nt withheld, positions 3584-3632]
CCTTTGACGTTGGAGTCCACGTTCTTT
[37 nt withheld, positions 3660-3696]
ACCCTATCTCGGTCTATTCTTTTGATTTATAAGGGATTTTGCCGATTTCGGCCTATTGGTTAAAAAATGA
GCTGATTTAACAAAAATTTAACGCGAATTTTAACAAAATATTAACGCTTACAATTTAGGTGGCACTTTTC
GGGGAAATGTGCGCGGAACCCCTATTTGTTTATTTTTCTAAATACATTCAAATATGTATCCGCTCATGAG
ACAATAACCCTGATAAATGCTTCAATAATATTGAAAAAGGAAGAGTATGAGTATTCAACATTTCCGTGTC
GCCCTTATTCCCTTTTTTGCGGCATTTTGCCTTCCTGTTTTTGCTCACCCAGAAACGCTGGTGAAAGTAA
AAGATGCTGAAGATCAGTTGGGTGCACGAGTGGGTTACATCGAACTGGATCTCAACAGCGGTAAGATCCT
TGAGAGTTTTCGCCCCGAAGAACGTTTTCCAATGATGAGCACTTTTAAAGTTCTGCTATGTGGCGCGGTA
TTATCCCGTATTGACGCCGGGCAAGAGCAACTCGGTCGCCGCATACACTATTCTCAGAATGACTTGGTTG
AGTACTCACCAGTCACAGAAAAGCATCTTACGGATGGCATGACAGTAAGAGAATTATGCAGTGCTGCCAT
AACCATGAGTGATAACACTGCGGCCAACTTACTTCTGACAACGATCGGAGGACCGAAGGAGCTAACCGCT
TTTTTGCACAACATGGGGGATCATGTAACTCGCCTTGATCGTTGGGAACCGGAGCTGAATGAAGCCATAC
CAAACGACGAGCGTGACACCACGATGCCTGTAGCAATGGCAACAACGTTGCGCAAACTATTAACTGGCGA
ACTACTTACTCTAGCTTCCCGGCAACAATTAATAGACTGGATGGAGGCGGATAAAGTTGCAGGACCACTT
CTGCGCTCGGCCCTTCCGGCTGGCTGGTTTATTGCTGATAAATCTGGAGCCGGTGAGCGTGGGTCTCGCG
GTATCATTGCAGCACTGGGGCCAGATGGTAAGCCCTCCCGTATCGTAGTTATCTACACGACGGGGAGTCA
GGCAACTATGGATGAACGAAATAGACAGATCGCTGAGATAGGTGCCTCACTGATTAAGCATTGGTAACTG
TCAGACCAAGTTTACTCATATATACTTTAGATTGATTTAAAACTTCATTTTTAATTTAAAAGGATCTAGG
TGAAGATCCTTTTTGATAATCTCATGACCAAAATCCCTTAACGTGAGTTTTCGTTCCACTGAGCGTCAGA
CCCCGTAGAAAAGATCAAAGGATCTTCTTGAGATCCTTTTTTTCTGCGCGTAATCTGCTGCTTGCAAACA
AAAAAACCACCGCTACCAGCGGTGGTTTGTTTGCCGGATCAAGAGCTACCAACTCTTTTTCCGAAGGTAA
CTGGCTTCAGCAGAGCGCAGATACCAAATACTGTTCTTCTAGTGTAGCCGTAGTTAGGCCACCACTTCAA
GAACTCTGTAGCACCGCCTACATACCTCGCTCTGCTAATCCTGTTACCAGTGGCTGCTGCCAGTGGCGAT
AAGTCGTGTCTTACCGGGTTGGACTCAAGACGATAGTTACCGGATAAGGCGCAGCGGTCGGGCTGAACGG
GGGGTTCGTGCACACAGCCCAGCTTGGAGCGAACGACCTACACCGAACTGAGATACCTACAGCGTGAGCT
ATGAGAAAGCGCCACGCTTCCCGAAGGGAGAAAGGCGGACAGGTATCCGGTAAGCGGCAGGGTCGGAACA
GGAGAGCGCACGAGGGAGCTTCCAGGGGGAAACGCCTGGTATCTTTATAGTCCTGTCGGGTTTCGCCACC
TCTGACTTGAGCGTCGATTTTTGTGATGCTCGTCAGGGGGGCGGAGCCTATGGAAAAACGCCAGCAACGC
GGCCTTTTTACGGTTCCTGGCCTTTTGCTGGCCTTTTGCTCACATGTTCTTTCCTGCGTTATCCCCTGAT
TCTGTGGATAACCGTATTACCGCCTTTGAGTGAGCTGATACCGCTCGCCGCAGCCGAACGACCGAGCGCA
GCGAGTCAGTGAGCGAGGAAGCGGAAGAGCGCCCAATACGCAAACCGCCTCTCCCCGCGCGTTGGCCGAT
TCATTAATGCAGCTGGCACGACAGGTTTCCCGACTGGAAAGCGGGCAGTGAGCGCAACGCAATTAATGTG
AGTTAGCTCACTCATTAGGCACCCCAGGCTTTACACTTTATGCTTCCGGCTCGTATGTTGTGTGGAATTG
TGAGCGGATAACAATTTCACACAGGAAACAGCTATGACCATGATTACGCCAAGCGCGCAATTAACCCTCA
CTAAAGGGAACAAAAGCTGGAGCTGCAAGCTTAATGTAGTCTTATGCAATACTCTTGTAGTCTTGCAACA
TGGTAACGATGAGTTAGCAACATGCCTTACAAGGAGAGAAAAAGCACCGTGCATGCCGATTGGTGGAAGT
AAGGTGGTACGATCGTGCCTTATTAGGAAGGCAACAGACGGGTCTGACATGGATTGGACGAACCACTGAA
TTGCCGCATTGCAGAGATATTGTATTTAAGTGCCTAGCTCGATACATAAACGGGTCTCTCTGGTTAGACC
AGATCTGAGCCTGGGAGCTCTCTGGCTAACTAGGGAACCCACTGCTTAAGCCTCAATAAAGCTTGCCTTG
AGTGCTTCAAGTAGTGTGTGCCCGTCTGTTGTGTGACTCTGGTAACTAGAGATCCCTCAGACCCTTTTAG
TCAGTGTGGAAAATCTCTAGCAGTGGCGCCCGAACAGGGACTTGAAAGCGAAAGGGAAACCAGAGGAGCT
CTCTCGACGCAGGACTCGGCTTGCTGAAGCGCGCACGGCAAGAGGCGAGGGGCGGCGACTGGTGAGTACG
CCAAAAATTTTGACTAGCGGAGGCTAGAAGGAGAGAGATGGGTGCGAGAGCGTCAGTATTAAGCGGGGGA
GAATTAGATCGCGATGGGAAAAAATTCGGTTAAGGCCAGGGGGAAAGAAAAAATATAAATTAAAACATAT
AGTATGGGCAAGCAGGGAGCTAGAACGATTCGCAGTTAATCCTGGCCTGTTAGAAACATCAGAAGGCTGT
AGACAAATACTGGGACAGCTACAACCATCCCTTCAGACAGGATCAGAAGAACTTAGATCATTATATAATA
CAGTAGCAACCCTCTATTGTGTGCATCAAAGGATAGAGATAAAAGACACCAAGGAAGCTTTAGACAAGAT
AGAGGAAGAGCAAAACAAAAGTAAGACCACCGCACAGCAAGCGGCCGCTGATCTTCAGACCTGGAGGAGG
AGATATGAGGGACAATTGGAGAAGTGAATTATATAAATATAAAGTAGTAAAAATTGAACCATTAGGAGTA
GCACCCACCAAGGCAAAGAGAAGAGTGGTGCAGAGAGAAAAAAGAGCAGTGGGAATAGGAGCTTTGTTCC
TTGGGTTCTTGGGAGCAGCAGGAAGCACTATGGGCGCAGCGTCAATGACGCTGACGGTACAGGCCAGACA
ATTATTGTCTGGTATAGTGCAGCAGCAGAACAATTTGCTGAGGGCTATTGAGGCGCAACAGCATCTGTTG
CAACTCACAGTCTGGGGCATCAAGCAGCTCCAGGCAAGAATCCTGGCTGTGGAAAGATACCTAAAGGATC
AACAGCTCCTGGGGATTTGGGGTTGCTCTGGAAAACTCATTTGCACCACTGCTGTGCCTTGGAATGCTAG
TTGGAGTAATAAATCTCTGGAACAGATTTGGAATCACACGACCTGGATGGAGTGGGACAGAGAAATTAAC
AATTACACAAGCTTAATACACTCCTTAATTGAAGAATCGCAAAACCAGCAAGAAAAGAATGAACAAGAAT
TATTGGAATTAGATAAATGGGCAAGTTTGTGGAATTGGTTTAACATAACAAATTGGCTGTGGTATATAAA
ATTATTCATAATGATAGTAGGAGGCTTGGTAGGTTTAAGAATAGTTTTTGCTGTACTTTCTATAGTGAAT
AGAGTTAGGCAGGGATATTCACCATTATCGTTTCAGACCCACCTCCCAACCCCGAGGGGACCCAGAGAGG
GCCTATTTCCCATGATTCCTTCATATTTGCATATACGATACAAGGCTGTTAGAGAGATAATTAGAATTAA
TTTGACTGTAAACACAAAGATATTAGTACAAAATACGTGACGTAGAAAGTAATAATTTCTTGGGTAGTTT
GCAGTTTTAAAATTATGTTTTAAAATGGACTATCATATGCTTACCGTAACTTGAAAGTATTTCGATTTCT
TGGCTTTATATATCTTGTGGAAAGGACGAAACACCGCCGATTATGTAGCTACGAGAGTTTTAGAGCTAGA
AATAGCAAGTTAAAATAAGGCTAGTCCGTTATCAACTTGAAAAAGTGGCACCGAGTCGGTGCTTTTTTAA
GCTTGGCGTAACTAGATCTTGAGACAAATGGCAGTATTCATCCACAATTTTAAAAGAAAAGGGGGGATTG
GGGGGTACAGTGCAGGGGAAAGAATAGTAGACATAATAGCAACAGACATACAAACTAAAGAATTACAAAA
ACAAATTACAAAAATTCAAAATTTTCGGGTTTATTACAGGGACAGCAGAGATCCACTTTGGCGCCGGCTC
GAGGGGG
Features (pLannotate 1.2.2; 29 found; start..end, strand, type, name):
     14..80      +  CDS            small t antigen (fragment): SV40 (simian virus 40) small t antigen
    106..317     +  promoter       EF-1α core promoter: core promoter for human elongation factor EF-1α
    318..1256    +  intron         EF-1α intron A: intron upstream of the start codon of human EF-1α
   1278..1877    +  CDS            PuroR (fragment): puromycin N-acetyltransferase; pac from Streptomyces; confers resistance to puromycin
   1893..2481    +  misc_feature   WPRE: woodchuck hepatitis virus posttranscriptional regulatory element
   2532..2551    +  misc_feature   cPPT/CTS (fragment): central polypurine tract and central termination sequence of HIV-1
   2553..2786    +  LTR            3' LTR (ΔU3): self-inactivating 3' long terminal repeat (LTR) from HIV-1
   2864..2985    +  polyA_signal   SV40 poly(A) signal: SV40 polyadenylation signal
   3025..3160    +  rep_origin     SV40 ori: SV40 origin of replication
   3181..3199    -  promoter       T7 promoter: promoter for bacteriophage T7 RNA polymerase
   3207..3362    +  CDS            lacZα (fragment): LacZα fragment of β-galactosidase; lacZ fragment
   3367..3795    +  rep_origin     f1 ori (sequence partly withheld): f1 bacteriophage origin of replication; arrow indicates direction of (+) strand synthesis
   3848..3952    +  promoter       AmpR promoter: bla
   3953..4813    +  CDS            AmpR: β-lactamase; bla; confers resistance to ampicillin, carbenicillin, and related antibiotics
   4984..5572    +  rep_origin     ori: high-copy-number ColE1/pMB1/pBR322/pUC origin of replication
   5755..5847    +  CDS            lacI (fragment): lac repressor; lacI; The lac repressor binds to the lac operator to inhibit transcription in E. coli. This inhibition can be relieved by adding lactose or isopropyl-β-D-thiogalactopyranoside (IPTG).
   5860..5881    +  protein_bind   CAP binding site: CAP binding activates transcription in the presence of cAMP. E. coli catabolite activator protein
   5896..5926    +  promoter       lac promoter: promoter for the E. coli lac operon
   5934..5950    +  protein_bind   lac operator: The lac repressor binds to the lac operator to inhibit transcription in E. coli. This inhibition can be relieved by adding lactose or isopropyl-β-D-thiogalactopyranoside (IPTG). lac repressor encoded by lacI
   5995..6013    +  promoter       T3 promoter: promoter for bacteriophage T3 RNA polymerase
   6041..6267    +  promoter       RSV promoter: Rous sarcoma virus enhancer/promoter
   6268..6448    +  LTR            5' LTR (truncated): truncated 5' long terminal repeat (LTR) from HIV-1
   6495..6620    +  misc_feature   HIV-1 Ψ: packaging signal of human immunodeficiency virus type 1
   6604..6967    +  CDS            HIV-1 gag (fragment): gag protein from human immunodeficiency virus 1; gag
   7113..7346    +  misc_feature   RRE: The Rev response element (RRE) of HIV-1 allows for Rev-dependent mRNA export from the nucleus to the cytoplasm.
   7723..7749    +  CDS            Rev (fragment): human immunodeficiency virus 1 (HIV-1) Rev protein; rev; enhances nuclear export of unspliced and incompletely spliced viral mRNAs
   7753..7993    +  promoter       U6 promoter: RNA polymerase III promoter for human U6 snRNA
   8023..8098    +  misc_RNA       gRNA scaffold: guide RNA scaffold for the Streptococcus pyogenes CRISPR/Cas9 system
   8154..8271    +  misc_feature   cPPT/CTS: central polypurine tract and central termination sequence of HIV-1
