[The description below was written by a language model from this plasmid's Addgene catalogue record and pLannotate feature annotations shown in this document.]
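Description:
CDKL4 gRNA (BRDN0001149006) is a third-generation lentiviral CRISPR guide plasmid built on the lentiGuide-Puro backbone and designed to target the human kinase gene CDKL4. It is maintained in E. coli through a high-copy ColE1/pUC-type origin with ampicillin resistance (AmpR under its own bla promoter). The backbone also carries an f1 origin, an SV40 origin and poly(A) signal, and remnants of lac and phage-promoter sequences from the parental cloning vector.

The lentiviral transfer cassette begins with an RSV promoter fused to a truncated HIV-1 5' LTR, which makes genomic RNA transcription Tat-independent. This is followed by the Ψ packaging signal with a partial gag sequence and the Rev response element for nuclear export of the unspliced vector RNA. Downstream, a human U6 RNA polymerase III promoter drives the CDKL4-specific spacer joined to the Streptococcus pyogenes Cas9 guide RNA scaffold, and a cPPT/CTS element aids nuclear import of the vector genome. A second unit uses the EF-1α core promoter with its intron A to express puromycin N-acetyltransferase, allowing selection of transduced mammalian cells. It is followed by a WPRE to enhance transcript expression and by a self-inactivating ΔU3 3' LTR that silences LTR promoter activity after integration.

The plasmid does not encode Cas9, so it must be paired with a separate Cas9 vector or used in cells that already express Cas9. It belongs to a human kinome guide collection generated with optimized sgRNA design rules, and it is intended for Cas9-mediated targeting of CDKL4 in human cells.
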