Addgene plasmid #76107: CDKL4 gRNA (BRDN0001149006)
Purpose: 3rd generation lentiviral gRNA plasmid targeting human CDKL4
Depositing lab: John Doench & David Root. Depositing organization: Broad Institute. Publication: Optimized sgRNA design to maximize activity and minimize off-target effects of CRISPR-Cas9. Doench JG, Fusi N, Sullender M, Hegde M, Vaimberg EW, Donovan KF, Smith I, Tothova Z, Wilen C, Orchard R, Virgin HW, Listgarten J, Root DE. Nat Biotechnol. 2016 Jan 18. doi: 10.1038/nbt.3437. PubMed 26780180.
Backbone
  Vector backbone: lentiGuide-Puro
  Backbone manufacturer: Zhang Lab (Addgene plasmid # 52963)
  Vector type: Mammalian Expression, Lentiviral, CRISPR
  Selectable markers: Puromycin
Growth in bacteria
  Bacterial resistance: Ampicillin, 100 μg/mL
  Growth temperature: 37°C
  Growth strain: DH5alpha
  Copy number: High Copy
Gene/Insert
  Gene/Insert name: CDKL4 (alt names: CDKL4; NM_001009565.1)
  gRNA/shRNA sequence: CCGATTATGTAGCTACGAGA
  Species: H. sapiens (human)
  Entrez Gene: CDKL4
  Promoter: hU6
  Cloning method: Unknown
  Sequencing primers: 5′ U6-F; 3′ pS2-R
Terms and licenses: Academic/Nonprofit Terms; Industry Terms: Not Available to Industry
Depositor comments: The gRNA was designed to target the following Genbank reference sequence(s): NM_001009565.1. Note that this plasmid does NOT contain Cas9. It should be used in conjunction with lentiCas9-Blast (Addgene #52962) or otherwise with cell lines already expressing Cas9. Browse the full kinome gRNA library at http://www.addgene.org/pooled-library/broadgpp-human-kinome/ or visit http://www.broadinstitute.org/rnai/public/ for detailed protocols and information.
How to cite: CDKL4 gRNA (BRDN0001149006) was a gift from John Doench & David Root (Addgene plasmid # 76107 ; http://n2t.net/addgene:76107 ; RRID:Addgene_76107)
