>Addgene plasmid #76107 | CDKL4 gRNA (BRDN0001149006) | depositor partial sequence | sequence record 143567 | Target Sequence
CCGATTATGTAGCTACGAGA
