>Addgene plasmid #76107 | CDKL4 gRNA (BRDN0001149006) | addgene partial sequence | sequence record 185197 | hU6-F
AGAAAGTAATAATTTCTTGGGTAGTTTGCAGTTTTAAAATTATGTTTTAAAATGGACTATCATATGCTTA
CCGTAACTTGAAAGTATTTCGATTTCTTGGCTTTATATATCTTGTGGAAAGGACGAAACACCGCCGATTA
TGTAGCTACGAGAGTTTTAGAGCTAGAAATAGCAAGTTAAAATAAGGCTAGTCCGTTATCAACTTGAAAA
AGTGGCACCGAGTCGGTGCTTTTTTAAGCTTGGCGTAACTAGATCTTGAGACAAATGGCAGTATTCATCC
ACAATTTTAAAAGAAAAGGGGGGATTGGGGGGTACAGTGCAGGGGAAAGAATAGTAGACATAATAGCAAC
AGACATACAAACTAAAGAATTACAAAAACAAATTACAAAAATTCAAAATTTTCGGGTTTATTACAGGGAC
AGCAGAGATCCACTTTGGCGCCGGCTCGAGGGGGCCCGGGTGCAAAGATGGATAAAGTTTTAAACAGAGA
GGAATCTTTGCAGCTAATGGACCTTCTAGGTCTTGAAAGGAGTGGGAATTGGCTCCGGTGCCCGTCAGTG
GGCAGAGCGC
